Addgene plasmid #76243: FRK gRNA (BRDN0001148904)
Purpose: 3rd generation lentiviral gRNA plasmid targeting human FRK
Depositing lab: John Doench & David Root. Depositing organization: Broad Institute. Publication: Optimized sgRNA design to maximize activity and minimize off-target effects of CRISPR-Cas9. Doench JG, Fusi N, Sullender M, Hegde M, Vaimberg EW, Donovan KF, Smith I, Tothova Z, Wilen C, Orchard R, Virgin HW, Listgarten J, Root DE. Nat Biotechnol. 2016 Jan 18. doi: 10.1038/nbt.3437. PubMed 26780180.
Backbone
  Vector backbone: lentiGuide-Puro
  Backbone manufacturer: Zhang Lab (Addgene plasmid # 52963)
  Vector type: Mammalian Expression, Lentiviral, CRISPR
  Selectable markers: Puromycin
Growth in bacteria
  Bacterial resistance: Ampicillin, 100 μg/mL
  Growth temperature: 37°C
  Growth strain: DH5alpha
  Copy number: High Copy
Gene/Insert
  Gene/Insert name: FRK (alt names: FRK; NM_002031.2)
  gRNA/shRNA sequence: CACTACACCAAGACAAGTGA
  Species: H. sapiens (human)
  Entrez Gene: FRK (a.k.a. GTK, PTK5, RAK)
  Promoter: hU6
  Cloning method: Unknown
  Sequencing primers: 5′ U6-F; 3′ pS2-R
Terms and licenses: Academic/Nonprofit Terms; Industry Terms: Not Available to Industry
Depositor comments: The gRNA was designed to target the following Genbank reference sequence(s): NM_002031.2. Note that this plasmid does NOT contain Cas9. It should be used in conjunction with lentiCas9-Blast (Addgene #52962) or otherwise with cell lines already expressing Cas9. Browse the full kinome gRNA library at http://www.addgene.org/pooled-library/broadgpp-human-kinome/ or visit http://www.broadinstitute.org/rnai/public/ for detailed protocols and information.
How to cite: FRK gRNA (BRDN0001148904) was a gift from John Doench & David Root (Addgene plasmid # 76243 ; http://n2t.net/addgene:76243 ; RRID:Addgene_76243)
