[The description below was written by a language model from this plasmid's Addgene catalogue record and the feature table of its GenBank file.]
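Description:
FRK gRNA (BRDN0001148904) is a third-generation lentiviral guide RNA plasmid built on the lentiGuide-Puro backbone and designed to direct CRISPR-Cas9 editing of the human FRK gene, which encodes a kinase also known as GTK, PTK5 or RAK. The 8.3 kb circular construct is maintained in E. coli through a high-copy ColE1/pUC-type origin with ampicillin resistance (bla). It also carries an f1 origin, an SV40 origin and residual cloning-vector elements (lac promoter/operator, T7 and T3 promoters).

The viral transfer cassette begins with an RSV promoter fused to a truncated HIV-1 5' LTR, an arrangement that makes genomic RNA production Tat-independent. This is followed by the Psi packaging signal and the Rev response element. It ends with a U3-deleted, self-inactivating 3' LTR and a downstream SV40 polyadenylation signal. Within this unit, a human U6 RNA polymerase III promoter drives a 20-nucleotide FRK-specific spacer joined to the Streptococcus pyogenes guide RNA scaffold. A cPPT/CTS element, which aids nuclear import of the proviral DNA, lies between this and the second cassette. There, an EF-1-alpha promoter with its intron A expresses puromycin N-acetyltransferase for selection of transduced mammalian cells, with a WPRE enhancing transcript expression.

The plasmid does not encode Cas9, so it is meant for cells that already express the nuclease or that receive it from a separate Cas9 vector. The guide was designed against the FRK reference transcript and belongs to a human kinome gRNA collection. It is suited to knockout studies of FRK.
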