LOCUS       Exported 8323 bp ds-DNA circular SYN 13-MAY-2021
DEFINITION  3rd generation lentiviral gRNA plasmid targeting human FRK.
ACCESSION   .
VERSION     .
KEYWORDS    FRK gRNA (BRDN0001148904)
SOURCE      synthetic DNA construct
  ORGANISM  synthetic DNA construct
REFERENCE   1 (bases 1 to 8323)
  AUTHORS   Doench JG, Fusi N, Sullender M, Hegde M, Vaimberg EW, Donovan KF,
            Smith I, Tothova Z, Wilen C, Orchard R, Virgin HW, Listgarten J,
            Root DE
  TITLE     Optimized sgRNA design to maximize activity and minimize off-target
            effects of CRISPR-Cas9.
  JOURNAL   Nat Biotechnol. 2016 Jan 18. doi: 10.1038/nbt.3437.
  PUBMED    26780180
REFERENCE   2 (bases 1 to 8323)
  AUTHORS   .
  TITLE     Direct Submission
  JOURNAL   Exported May 13, 2021 from SnapGene Server 1.1.58
            http://www.snapgene.com
FEATURES             Location/Qualifiers
     source          1..8323
                     /organism="synthetic DNA construct"
                     /mol_type="other DNA"
     promoter        87..1265
                     /label=EF-1-alpha promoter
                     /note="strong constitutive promoter for human elongation
                     factor EF-1-alpha"
     intron          318..1256
                     /label=EF-1-alpha intron A
                     /note="intron upstream of the start codon of human
                     EF-1-alpha"
     primer_bind     1213..1233
                     /label=EF1a-F
                     /note="Human elongation factor-1a promoter, forward primer"
     CDS             1278..1877
                     /codon_start=1
                     /gene="pac from Streptomyces alboniger"
                     /product="puromycin N-acetyltransferase"
                     /label=PuroR
                     /note="confers resistance to puromycin"
                     /translation="MTEYKPTVRLATRDDVPRAVRTLAAAFADYPATRHTVDPDRHIER
                     VTELQELFLTRVGLDIGKVWVADDGAAVAVWTTPESVEAGAVFAEIGPRMAELSGSRLA
                     AQQQMEGLLAPHRPKEPAWFLATVGVSPDHQGKGLGSAVVLPGVEAAERAGVPAFLETS
                     APRNLPFYERLGFTVTADVEVPEGPRTWCMTRKPGA"
     primer_bind     complement(1278..1297)
                     /label=Puro-R
                     /note="Puromycin resistance gene, reverse primer. Also
                     called puro-variant-R"
     primer_bind     1774..1794
                     /label=Puro-F
                     /note="Puromycin resistance gene, forward primer"
     misc_feature    1893..2481
                     /label=WPRE
                     /note="woodchuck hepatitis virus posttranscriptional
                     regulatory element"
     primer_bind     complement(1946..1966)
                     /label=WPRE-R
                     /note="WPRE, reverse primer"
     CDS             complement(2364..2375)
                     /codon_start=1
                     /product="Factor Xa recognition and cleavage site"
                     /label=Factor Xa site
                     /translation="IEGR"
     LTR             2553..2786
                     /label=3' LTR (Delta-U3)
                     /note="self-inactivating 3' long terminal repeat (LTR) from
                     HIV-1"
     polyA_signal    2864..2985
                     /label=SV40 poly(A) signal
                     /note="SV40 polyadenylation signal"
     primer_bind     complement(2901..2920)
                     /label=SV40pA-R
                     /note="SV40 polyA, reverse primer"
     primer_bind     2955..2974
                     /label=EBV-rev
                     /note="SV40 polyA terminator, reverse primer"
     rep_origin      3025..3160
                     /label=SV40 ori
                     /note="SV40 origin of replication"
     primer_bind     3087..3106
                     /label=SV40pro-F
                     /note="SV40 promoter/origin, forward primer"
     primer_bind     complement(3180..3199)
                     /label=T7
                     /note="T7 promoter, forward primer"
     promoter        complement(3181..3199)
                     /label=T7 promoter
                     /note="promoter for bacteriophage T7 RNA polymerase"
     primer_bind     complement(3209..3226)
                     /label=M13 Forward
                     /note="In lacZ gene. Also called M13-F20 or M13 (-21)
                     Forward"
     primer_bind     complement(3209..3225)
                     /label=M13 fwd
                     /note="common sequencing primer, one of multiple similar
                     variants"
     primer_bind     complement(3218..3240)
                     /label=M13/pUC Forward
                     /note="In lacZ gene"
     rep_origin      3367..3822
                     /direction=RIGHT
                     /label=f1 ori
                     /note="f1 bacteriophage origin of replication; arrow
                     indicates direction of (+) strand synthesis"
     primer_bind     complement(3454..3473)
                     /label=F1ori-R
                     /note="F1 origin, reverse primer"
     primer_bind     3664..3685
                     /label=F1ori-F
                     /note="F1 origin, forward primer"
     promoter        3848..3952
                     /gene="bla"
                     /label=AmpR promoter
     CDS             3953..4813
                     /codon_start=1
                     /gene="bla"
                     /product="beta-lactamase"
                     /label=AmpR
                     /note="confers resistance to ampicillin, carbenicillin, and
                     related antibiotics"
                     /translation="MSIQHFRVALIPFFAAFCLPVFAHPETLVKVKDAEDQLGARVGYI
                     ELDLNSGKILESFRPEERFPMMSTFKVLLCGAVLSRIDAGQEQLGRRIHYSQNDLVEYS
                     PVTEKHLTDGMTVRELCSAAITMSDNTAANLLLTTIGGPKELTAFLHNMGDHVTRLDRW
                     EPELNEAIPNDERDTTMPVAMATTLRKLLTGELLTLASRQQLIDWMEADKVAGPLLRSA
                     LPAGWFIADKSGAGERGSRGIIAALGPDGKPSRIVVIYTTGSQATMDERNRQIAEIGAS
                     LIKHW"
     primer_bind     complement(4171..4190)
                     /label=Amp-R
                     /note="Ampicillin resistance gene, reverse primer"
     rep_origin      4984..5572
                     /direction=RIGHT
                     /label=ori
                     /note="high-copy-number ColE1/pMB1/pBR322/pUC origin of
                     replication"
     primer_bind     5473..5492
                     /label=pBR322ori-F
                     /note="pBR322 origin, forward primer"
     primer_bind     5726..5743
                     /label=L4440
                     /note="L4440 vector, forward primer"
     protein_bind    5860..5881
                     /label=CAP binding site
                     /bound_moiety="E. coli catabolite activator protein"
                     /note="CAP binding activates transcription in the presence
                     of cAMP."
     promoter        5896..5926
                     /label=lac promoter
                     /note="promoter for the E. coli lac operon"
     protein_bind    5934..5950
                     /label=lac operator
                     /bound_moiety="lac repressor encoded by lacI"
                     /note="The lac repressor binds to the lac operator to
                     inhibit transcription in E. coli. This inhibition can be
                     relieved by adding lactose or
                     isopropyl-beta-D-thiogalactopyranoside (IPTG)."
     primer_bind     5939..5961
                     /label=M13/pUC Reverse
                     /note="In lacZ gene"
     primer_bind     5958..5974
                     /label=M13 rev
                     /note="common sequencing primer, one of multiple similar
                     variants"
     primer_bind     5958..5974
                     /label=M13 Reverse
                     /note="In lacZ gene. Also called M13-rev"
     primer_bind     5993..6013
                     /label=T3
                     /note="T3 promoter, forward primer"
     promoter        5995..6013
                     /label=T3 promoter
                     /note="promoter for bacteriophage T3 RNA polymerase"
     promoter        6041..6267
                     /label=RSV promoter
                     /note="Rous sarcoma virus enhancer/promoter"
     LTR             6268..6448
                     /label=5' LTR (truncated)
                     /note="truncated 5' long terminal repeat (LTR) from HIV-1"
     misc_feature    6495..6620
                     /label=HIV-1 Psi
                     /note="packaging signal of human immunodeficiency virus
                     type 1"
     misc_feature    7113..7346
                     /label=RRE
                     /note="The Rev response element (RRE) of HIV-1 allows for
                     Rev-dependent mRNA export from the nucleus to the
                     cytoplasm."
     CDS             7531..7575
                     /codon_start=1
                     /product="antigenic peptide corresponding to amino acids
                     655 to 669 of the HIV envelope protein gp41 (Lutje Hulsik
                     et al., 2013)"
                     /label=gp41 peptide
                     /note="recognized by the 2H10 single-chain llama nanobody"
                     /translation="KNEQELLELDKWASL"
     promoter        7753..7993
                     /label=U6 promoter
                     /note="RNA polymerase III promoter for human U6 snRNA"
     primer_bind     7753..7773
                     /label=hU6-F
                     /note="Human U6 promoter, forward primer"
     primer_bind     7924..7943
                     /label=LKO.1 5'
                     /note="Human U6 promoter, forward primer"
     misc_RNA        8023..8098
                     /label=gRNA scaffold
                     /note="guide RNA scaffold for the Streptococcus pyogenes
                     CRISPR/Cas9 system"
     misc_feature    8154..8271
                     /label=cPPT/CTS
                     /note="central polypurine tract and central termination
                     sequence of HIV-1"
ORIGIN
        1 cccgggtgca aagatggata aagttttaaa cagagaggaa tctttgcagc taatggacct
       61 tctaggtctt gaaaggagtg ggaattggct ccggtgcccg tcagtgggca gagcgcacat
      121 cgcccacagt ccccgagaag ttggggggag gggtcggcaa ttgatccggt gcctagagaa
      181 ggtggcgcgg ggtaaactgg gaaagtgatg tcgtgtactg gctccgcctt tttcccgagg
      241 gtgggggaga accgtatata agtgcagtag tcgccgtgaa cgttcttttt cgcaacgggt
      301 ttgccgccag aacacaggta agtgccgtgt gtggttcccg cgggcctggc ctctttacgg
      361 gttatggccc ttgcgtgcct tgaattactt ccacctggct gcagtacgtg attcttgatc
      421 ccgagcttcg ggttggaagt gggtgggaga gttcgaggcc ttgcgcttaa ggagcccctt
      481 cgcctcgtgc ttgagttgag gcctggcctg ggcgctgggg ccgccgcgtg cgaatctggt
      541 ggcaccttcg cgcctgtctc gctgctttcg ataagtctct agccatttaa aatttttgat
      601 gacctgctgc gacgcttttt ttctggcaag atagtcttgt aaatgcgggc caagatctgc
      661 acactggtat ttcggttttt ggggccgcgg gcggcgacgg ggcccgtgcg tcccagcgca
      721 catgttcggc gaggcggggc ctgcgagcgc ggccaccgag aatcggacgg gggtagtctc
      781 aagctggccg gcctgctctg gtgcctggcc tcgcgccgcc gtgtatcgcc ccgccctggg
      841 cggcaaggct ggcccggtcg gcaccagttg cgtgagcgga aagatggccg cttcccggcc
      901 ctgctgcagg gagctcaaaa tggaggacgc ggcgctcggg agagcgggcg ggtgagtcac
      961 ccacacaaag gaaaagggcc tttccgtcct cagccgtcgc ttcatgtgac tccacggagt
     1021 accgggcgcc gtccaggcac ctcgattagt tctcgagctt ttggagtacg tcgtctttag
     1081 gttgggggga ggggttttat gcgatggagt ttccccacac tgagtgggtg gagactgaag
     1141 ttaggccagc ttggcacttg atgtaattct ccttggaatt tgcccttttt gagtttggat
     1201 cttggttcat tctcaagcct cagacagtgg ttcaaagttt ttttcttcca tttcaggtgt
     1261 cgtgacgtac ggccaccatg accgagtaca agcccacggt gcgcctcgcc acccgcgacg
     1321 acgtccccag ggccgtacgc accctcgccg ccgcgttcgc cgactacccc gccacgcgcc
     1381 acaccgtcga tccggaccgc cacatcgagc gggtcaccga gctgcaagaa ctcttcctca
     1441 cgcgcgtcgg gctcgacatc ggcaaggtgt gggtcgcgga cgacggcgcc gccgtggcgg
     1501 tctggaccac gccggagagc gtcgaagcgg gggcggtgtt cgccgagatc ggcccgcgca
     1561 tggccgagtt gagcggttcc cggctggccg cgcagcaaca gatggaaggc ctcctggcgc
     1621 cgcaccggcc caaggagccc gcgtggttcc tggccaccgt cggagtctcg cccgaccacc
     1681 agggcaaggg tctgggcagc gccgtcgtgc tccccggagt ggaggcggcc gagcgcgccg
     1741 gggtgcccgc cttcctggag acctccgcgc cccgcaacct ccccttctac gagcggctcg
     1801 gcttcaccgt caccgccgac gtcgaggtgc ccgaaggacc gcgcacctgg tgcatgaccc
     1861 gcaagcccgg tgcctgaacg cgttaagtcg acaatcaacc tctggattac aaaatttgtg
     1921 aaagattgac tggtattctt aactatgttg ctccttttac gctatgtgga tacgctgctt
     1981 taatgccttt gtatcatgct attgcttccc gtatggcttt cattttctcc tccttgtata
     2041 aatcctggtt gctgtctctt tatgaggagt tgtggcccgt tgtcaggcaa cgtggcgtgg
     2101 tgtgcactgt gtttgctgac gcaaccccca ctggttgggg cattgccacc acctgtcagc
     2161 tcctttccgg gactttcgct ttccccctcc ctattgccac ggcggaactc atcgccgcct
     2221 gccttgcccg ctgctggaca ggggctcggc tgttgggcac tgacaattcc gtggtgttgt
     2281 cggggaaatc atcgtccttt ccttggctgc tcgcctgtgt tgccacctgg attctgcgcg
     2341 ggacgtcctt ctgctacgtc ccttcggccc tcaatccagc ggaccttcct tcccgcggcc
     2401 tgctgccggc tctgcggcct cttccgcgtc ttcgccttcg ccctcagacg agtcggatct
     2461 ccctttgggc cgcctccccg cgtcgacttt aagaccaatg acttacaagg cagctgtaga
     2521 tcttagccac tttttaaaag aaaagggggg actggaaggg ctaattcact cccaacgaag
     2581 acaagatctg ctttttgctt gtactgggtc tctctggtta gaccagatct gagcctggga
     2641 gctctctggc taactaggga acccactgct taagcctcaa taaagcttgc cttgagtgct
     2701 tcaagtagtg tgtgcccgtc tgttgtgtga ctctggtaac tagagatccc tcagaccctt
     2761 ttagtcagtg tggaaaatct ctagcagtac gtatagtagt tcatgtcatc ttattattca
     2821 gtatttataa cttgcaaaga aatgaatatc agagagtgag aggaacttgt ttattgcagc
     2881 ttataatggt tacaaataaa gcaatagcat cacaaatttc acaaataaag catttttttc
     2941 actgcattct agttgtggtt tgtccaaact catcaatgta tcttatcatg tctggctcta
     3001 gctatcccgc ccctaactcc gcccatcccg cccctaactc cgcccagttc cgcccattct
     3061 ccgccccatg gctgactaat tttttttatt tatgcagagg ccgaggccgc ctcggcctct
     3121 gagctattcc agaagtagtg aggaggcttt tttggaggcc tagggacgta cccaattcgc
     3181 cctatagtga gtcgtattac gcgcgctcac tggccgtcgt tttacaacgt cgtgactggg
     3241 aaaaccctgg cgttacccaa cttaatcgcc ttgcagcaca tccccctttc gccagctggc
     3301 gtaatagcga agaggcccgc accgatcgcc cttcccaaca gttgcgcagc ctgaatggcg
     3361 aatgggnnnn nnnnnnnnnn nnnnnnnnnn nnnnnnnnnn nnnnnnnnnn nnnnnnnnnn
     3421 nnnnnnnnnn nnnnnnnnnn nnnnnnnnnn nnnnnnnnnn nnnnnnnnnn nnnnnnnnnn
     3481 nnnnnnnnnn cnnnnnnnnn nnnnnnnnnn nnnnnnnnnn nnnnnnnnnn nnnnnnnnnn
     3541 nnnnnnnnnn nnnnnnnnnn nnnnnnnnnn nnnnnnnnnn nnannnnnnn nnnnnnnnnn
     3601 nnnnnnnnnn nnnnnnnnnn nnnnnnnnnn nncctttgac gttggagtcc acgttcttta
     3661 atagtggact cttgttccaa actggaacaa cactcaaccc tatctcggtc tattcttttg
     3721 atttataagg gattttgccg atttcggcct attggttaaa aaatgagctg atttaacaaa
     3781 aatttaacgc gaattttaac aaaatattaa cgcttacaat ttaggtggca cttttcgggg
     3841 aaatgtgcgc ggaaccccta tttgtttatt tttctaaata cattcaaata tgtatccgct
     3901 catgagacaa taaccctgat aaatgcttca ataatattga aaaaggaaga gtatgagtat
     3961 tcaacatttc cgtgtcgccc ttattccctt ttttgcggca ttttgccttc ctgtttttgc
     4021 tcacccagaa acgctggtga aagtaaaaga tgctgaagat cagttgggtg cacgagtggg
     4081 ttacatcgaa ctggatctca acagcggtaa gatccttgag agttttcgcc ccgaagaacg
     4141 ttttccaatg atgagcactt ttaaagttct gctatgtggc gcggtattat cccgtattga
     4201 cgccgggcaa gagcaactcg gtcgccgcat acactattct cagaatgact tggttgagta
     4261 ctcaccagtc acagaaaagc atcttacgga tggcatgaca gtaagagaat tatgcagtgc
     4321 tgccataacc atgagtgata acactgcggc caacttactt ctgacaacga tcggaggacc
     4381 gaaggagcta accgcttttt tgcacaacat gggggatcat gtaactcgcc ttgatcgttg
     4441 ggaaccggag ctgaatgaag ccataccaaa cgacgagcgt gacaccacga tgcctgtagc
     4501 aatggcaaca acgttgcgca aactattaac tggcgaacta cttactctag cttcccggca
     4561 acaattaata gactggatgg aggcggataa agttgcagga ccacttctgc gctcggccct
     4621 tccggctggc tggtttattg ctgataaatc tggagccggt gagcgtgggt ctcgcggtat
     4681 cattgcagca ctggggccag atggtaagcc ctcccgtatc gtagttatct acacgacggg
     4741 gagtcaggca actatggatg aacgaaatag acagatcgct gagataggtg cctcactgat
     4801 taagcattgg taactgtcag accaagttta ctcatatata ctttagattg atttaaaact
     4861 tcatttttaa tttaaaagga tctaggtgaa gatccttttt gataatctca tgaccaaaat
     4921 cccttaacgt gagttttcgt tccactgagc gtcagacccc gtagaaaaga tcaaaggatc
     4981 ttcttgagat cctttttttc tgcgcgtaat ctgctgcttg caaacaaaaa aaccaccgct
     5041 accagcggtg gtttgtttgc cggatcaaga gctaccaact ctttttccga aggtaactgg
     5101 cttcagcaga gcgcagatac caaatactgt tcttctagtg tagccgtagt taggccacca
     5161 cttcaagaac tctgtagcac cgcctacata cctcgctctg ctaatcctgt taccagtggc
     5221 tgctgccagt ggcgataagt cgtgtcttac cgggttggac tcaagacgat agttaccgga
     5281 taaggcgcag cggtcgggct gaacgggggg ttcgtgcaca cagcccagct tggagcgaac
     5341 gacctacacc gaactgagat acctacagcg tgagctatga gaaagcgcca cgcttcccga
     5401 agggagaaag gcggacaggt atccggtaag cggcagggtc ggaacaggag agcgcacgag
     5461 ggagcttcca gggggaaacg cctggtatct ttatagtcct gtcgggtttc gccacctctg
     5521 acttgagcgt cgatttttgt gatgctcgtc aggggggcgg agcctatgga aaaacgccag
     5581 caacgcggcc tttttacggt tcctggcctt ttgctggcct tttgctcaca tgttctttcc
     5641 tgcgttatcc cctgattctg tggataaccg tattaccgcc tttgagtgag ctgataccgc
     5701 tcgccgcagc cgaacgaccg agcgcagcga gtcagtgagc gaggaagcgg aagagcgccc
     5761 aatacgcaaa ccgcctctcc ccgcgcgttg gccgattcat taatgcagct ggcacgacag
     5821 gtttcccgac tggaaagcgg gcagtgagcg caacgcaatt aatgtgagtt agctcactca
     5881 ttaggcaccc caggctttac actttatgct tccggctcgt atgttgtgtg gaattgtgag
     5941 cggataacaa tttcacacag gaaacagcta tgaccatgat tacgccaagc gcgcaattaa
     6001 ccctcactaa agggaacaaa agctggagct gcaagcttaa tgtagtctta tgcaatactc
     6061 ttgtagtctt gcaacatggt aacgatgagt tagcaacatg ccttacaagg agagaaaaag
     6121 caccgtgcat gccgattggt ggaagtaagg tggtacgatc gtgccttatt aggaaggcaa
     6181 cagacgggtc tgacatggat tggacgaacc actgaattgc cgcattgcag agatattgta
     6241 tttaagtgcc tagctcgata cataaacggg tctctctggt tagaccagat ctgagcctgg
     6301 gagctctctg gctaactagg gaacccactg cttaagcctc aataaagctt gccttgagtg
     6361 cttcaagtag tgtgtgcccg tctgttgtgt gactctggta actagagatc cctcagaccc
     6421 ttttagtcag tgtggaaaat ctctagcagt ggcgcccgaa cagggacttg aaagcgaaag
     6481 ggaaaccaga ggagctctct cgacgcagga ctcggcttgc tgaagcgcgc acggcaagag
     6541 gcgaggggcg gcgactggtg agtacgccaa aaattttgac tagcggaggc tagaaggaga
     6601 gagatgggtg cgagagcgtc agtattaagc gggggagaat tagatcgcga tgggaaaaaa
     6661 ttcggttaag gccaggggga aagaaaaaat ataaattaaa acatatagta tgggcaagca
     6721 gggagctaga acgattcgca gttaatcctg gcctgttaga aacatcagaa ggctgtagac
     6781 aaatactggg acagctacaa ccatcccttc agacaggatc agaagaactt agatcattat
     6841 ataatacagt agcaaccctc tattgtgtgc atcaaaggat agagataaaa gacaccaagg
     6901 aagctttaga caagatagag gaagagcaaa acaaaagtaa gaccaccgca cagcaagcgg
     6961 ccgctgatct tcagacctgg aggaggagat atgagggaca attggagaag tgaattatat
     7021 aaatataaag tagtaaaaat tgaaccatta ggagtagcac ccaccaaggc aaagagaaga
     7081 gtggtgcaga gagaaaaaag agcagtggga ataggagctt tgttccttgg gttcttggga
     7141 gcagcaggaa gcactatggg cgcagcgtca atgacgctga cggtacaggc cagacaatta
     7201 ttgtctggta tagtgcagca gcagaacaat ttgctgaggg ctattgaggc gcaacagcat
     7261 ctgttgcaac tcacagtctg gggcatcaag cagctccagg caagaatcct ggctgtggaa
     7321 agatacctaa aggatcaaca gctcctgggg atttggggtt gctctggaaa actcatttgc
     7381 accactgctg tgccttggaa tgctagttgg agtaataaat ctctggaaca gatttggaat
     7441 cacacgacct ggatggagtg ggacagagaa attaacaatt acacaagctt aatacactcc
     7501 ttaattgaag aatcgcaaaa ccagcaagaa aagaatgaac aagaattatt ggaattagat
     7561 aaatgggcaa gtttgtggaa ttggtttaac ataacaaatt ggctgtggta tataaaatta
     7621 ttcataatga tagtaggagg cttggtaggt ttaagaatag tttttgctgt actttctata
     7681 gtgaatagag ttaggcaggg atattcacca ttatcgtttc agacccacct cccaaccccg
     7741 aggggaccca gagagggcct atttcccatg attccttcat atttgcatat acgatacaag
     7801 gctgttagag agataattag aattaatttg actgtaaaca caaagatatt agtacaaaat
     7861 acgtgacgta gaaagtaata atttcttggg tagtttgcag ttttaaaatt atgttttaaa
     7921 atggactatc atatgcttac cgtaacttga aagtatttcg atttcttggc tttatatatc
     7981 ttgtggaaag gacgaaacac cgcactacac caagacaagt gagttttaga gctagaaata
     8041 gcaagttaaa ataaggctag tccgttatca acttgaaaaa gtggcaccga gtcggtgctt
     8101 ttttaagctt ggcgtaacta gatcttgaga caaatggcag tattcatcca caattttaaa
     8161 agaaaagggg ggattggggg gtacagtgca ggggaaagaa tagtagacat aatagcaaca
     8221 gacatacaaa ctaaagaatt acaaaaacaa attacaaaaa ttcaaaattt tcgggtttat
     8281 tacagggaca gcagagatcc actttggcgc cggctcgagg ggg
//
