>Addgene plasmid #76243 | FRK gRNA (BRDN0001148904) | depositor partial sequence | sequence record 143703 | Target Sequence
CACTACACCAAGACAAGTGA
