>Addgene plasmid #76243 | FRK gRNA (BRDN0001148904) | addgene partial sequence | sequence record 185461 | hU6-F
TAGAAAGTAATAATTTCTTGGGTAGTTTGCAGTTTTAAAATTATGTTTTAAAATGGACTATCATATGCTT
ACCGTAACTTGAAAGTATTTCGATTTCTTGGCTTTATATATCTTGTGGAAAGGACGAAACACCGCACTAC
ACCAAGACAAGTGAGTTTTAGAGCTAGAAATAGCAAGTTAAAATAAGGCTAGTCCGTTATCAACTTGAAA
AAGTGGCACCGAGTCGGTGCTTTTTTAAGCTTGGCGTAACTAGATCTTGAGACAAATGGCAGTATTCATC
CACAATTTTAAAAGAAAAGGGGGGATTGGGGGGTACAGTGCAGGGGAAAGAATAGTAGACATAATAGCAA
CAGACATACAAACTAAAGAATTACAAAAACAAATTACAAAAATTCAAAATTTTCGGGTTTATTACAGGGA
CAGCAGAGATCCACTTTGGCGCCGGCTCGAGGGGGCCCGGGTGCAAAGATGGATAAAGTTTTAAACAGAG
AGGAATCTTTGCAGCTAATGGACCTTCTAGGTCTTGAAAGGAGTGGGAATTGGCTCCGGTGCCCGTCAGT
GGGCAGAGCG
